>Addgene plasmid #89955 | pKDsgRNA-trmI | addgene full sequence | sequence record 181331 | Addgene NGS Result
TCGATTTATTATGACAACTTGACGGCTACATCATTCACTTTTTCTTCACAACCGGCACGGAACTCGCTCG
GGCTGGCCCCGGTGCATTTTTTAAATACCCGCGAGAAGTAGAGTTGATCGTCAAAACCAACATTGCGACC
GACGGTGGCGATAGGCATCCGGGTGGTGCTCAAAAGCAGCTTCGCCTGGCTGATACGTTGGTCCTCGCGC
CAGCTTAAGACGCTAATCCCTAACTGCTGGCGGAAAAGATGTGACAGACGCGACGGCGACAAGCAAACAT
GCTGTGCGACGCTGGCGATATCAAAATTGCTGTCTGCCAGGTGATCGCTGATGTACTGACAAGCCTCGCG
TACCCGATTATCCATCGGTGGATGGAGCGACTCGTTAATCGCTTCCATGCGCCGCAGTAACAATTGCTCA
AGCAGATTTATCGCCAGCAGCTCCGAATAGCGCCCTTCCCCTTGCCCGGCGTTAATGATTTGCCCAAACA
GGTCGCTGAAATGCGGCTGGTGCGCTTCATCCGGGCGAAAGAACCCCGTATTGGCAAATATTGACGGCCA
GTTAAGCCATTCATGCCAGTAGGCGCGCGGACGAAAGTAAACCCACTGGTGATACCATTCGCGAGCCTCC
GGATGACGACCGTAGTGATGAATCTCTCCTGGCGGGAACAGCAAAATATCACCCGGTCGGCAAACAAATT
CTCGTCCCTGATTTTTCACCACCCCCTGACCGCGAATGGTGAGATTGAGAATATAACCTTTCATTCCCAG
CGGTCGGTCGATAAAAAAATCGAGATAACCGTTGGCCTCAATCGGCGTTAAACCCGCCACCAGATGGGCA
TTAAACGAGTATCCCGGCAGCAGGGGATCATTTTGCGCTTCAGCCATACTTTTCATACTCCCGCCATTCA
GAGAAGAAACCAATTGTCCATATTGCATCAGACATTGCCGTCACTGCGTCTTTTACTGGCTCTTCTCGCT
AACCAAACCGGTAACCCCGCTTATTAAAAGCATTCTGTAACAAAGCGGGACCAAAGCCATGACAAAAACG
CGTAACAAAAGTGTCTATAATCACGGCAGAAAAGTCCACATTGATTATTTGCACGGCGTCACACTTTGCT
ATGCCATAGCATTTTTATCCATAAGATTAGCGGATCCTACCTGACGCTTTTTATCGCAACTCTCTACTGT
TTCTCCATACCCGTTTTTTTGGGAATTCGAGCTCTAAGGAGGTTATAAAAAATGGATATTAATACTGAAA
CTGAGATCAAGCAAAAGCATTCACTAACCCCCTTTCCTGTTTTCCTAATCAGCCCGGCATTTCGCGGGCG
ATATTTTCACAGCTATTTCAGGAGTTCAGCCATGAACGCTTATTACATTCAGGATCGTCTTGAGGCTCAG
AGCTGGGCGCGTCACTACCAGCAGCTCGCCCGTGAAGAGAAAGAGGCAGAACTGGCAGACGACATGGAAA
AAGGCCTGCCCCAGCACCTGTTTGAATCGCTATGCATCGATCATTTGCAACGCCACGGGGCCAGCAAAAA
ATCCATTACCCGTGCGTTTGATGACGATGTTGAGTTTCAGGAGCGCATGGCAGAACACATCCGGTACATG
GTTGAAACCATTGCTCACCACCAGGTTGATATTGATTCAGAGGTATAAAACGAATGAGTACTGCACTCGC
AACGCTGGCTGGGAAGCTGGCTGAACGTGTCGGCATGGATTCTGTCGACCCACAGGAACTGATCACCACT
CTTCGCCAGACGGCATTTAAAGGTGATGCCAGCGATGCGCAGTTCATCGCATTACTGATCGTTGCCAACC
AGTACGGCCTTAATCCGTGGACGAAAGAAATTTACGCCTTTCCTGATAAGCAGAATGGCATCGTTCCGGT
GGTGGGCGTTGATGGCTGGTCCCGCATCATCAATGAAAACCAGCAGTTTGATGGCATGGACTTTGAGCAG
GACAATGAATCCTGTACATGCCGGATTTACCGCAAGGACCGTAATCATCCGATCTGCGTTACCGAATGGA
TGGATGAATGCCGCCGCGAACCATTCAAAACTCGCGAAGGCAGAGAAATCACGGGGCCGTGGCAGTCGCA
TCCCAAACGGATGTTACGTCATAAAGCCATGATTCAGTGTGCCCGTCTGGCCTTCGGATTTGCTGGTATC
TATGACAAGGATGAAGCCGAGCGCATTGTCGAAAATACTGCATACACTGCAGAACGTCAGCCGGAACGCG
ACATCACTCCGGTTAACGATGAAACCATGCAGGAGATTAACACTCTGCTGATCGCCCTGGATAAAACATG
GGATGACGACTTATTGCCGCTCTGTTCCCAGATATTTCGCCGCGACATTCGTGCATCGTCAGAACTGACA
CAGGCCGAAGCAGTAAAAGCTCTTGGATTCCTGAAACAGAAAGCCGCAGAGCAGAAGGTGGCAGCATGAC
ACCGGACATTATCCTGCAGCGTACCGGGATCGATGTGAGAGCTGTCGAACAGGGGGATGATGCGTGGCAC
AAATTACGGCTCGGCGTCATCACCGCTTCAGAAGTTCACAACGTGATAGCAAAACCCCGCTCCGGAAAGA
AGTGGCCTGACATGAAAATGTCCTACTTCCACACCCTGCTTGCTGAGGTTTGCACCGGTGTGGCTCCGGA
AGTTAACGCTAAAGCACTGGCCTGGGGAAAACAGTACGAGAACGACGCCAGAACCCTGTTTGAATTCACT
TCCGGCGTGAATGTTACTGAATCCCCGATCATCTATCGCGACGAAAGTATGCGTACCGCCTGCTCTCCCG
ATGGTTTATGCAGTGACGGCAACGGCCTTGAACTGAAATGCCCGTTTACCTCCCGGGATTTCATGAAGTT
CCGGCTCGGTGGTTTCGAGGCCATAAAGTCAGCTTACATGGCCCAGGTGCAGTACAGCATGTGGGTGACG
CGAAAAAATGCCTGGTACTTTGCCAACTATGACCCGCGTATGAAGCGTGAAGGCCTGCATTATGTCGTGA
TTGAGCGGGATGAAAAGTACATGGCGAGTTTTGACGAGATCGTGCCGGAGTTCATCGAAAAAATGGACGA
GGCACTGGCTGAAATTGGTTTTGTATTTGGGGAGCAATGGCGATGACGCATCCTCACGATAATATCCGGG
TAGGCGCAATCACTTTCGTCTACTCCGTTACAAAGCGAGGCTGGGTATTTCCCGGCCTTTCTGTTATCCG
AAATCCACTGAAAGCACAGCGGCTGGCTGAGGAGATAAATAATAAACGAGGGGCTGTATGCACAAAGCAT
CTTCTGTTGAGTTAAGAACGAGTATCGAGATGGCACATAGCCTTGCTCAAATTGGAATCAGGTTTGTGCC
AATACCAGTAGAAACAGACGAAGAATCCATGGGTATGGACAGTTTTCCCTTTGATATGTAACGGTGAACA
GTTGTTCTACTTTTGTTTGTTAGTCTTGATGCTTCACTGATAGATACAAGAGCCATAAGAACCTCAGATC
CTTCCGTATTTAGCCAGTATGTTCTCTAGTGTGGTTCGTTGTTTTTGCGTGAGCCATGAGAACGAACCAT
TGAGATCATACTTACTTTGCATGTCACTCAAAAATTTTGCCTCAAAACTGGTGAGCTGAATTTTTGCAGT
TAAAGCATCGTGTAGTGTTTTTCTTAGTCCGTTATGTAGGTAGGAATCTGATGTAATGGTTGTTGGTATT
TTGTCACCATTCATTTTTATCTGGTTGTTCTCAAGTTCGGTTACGAGATCCATTTGTCTATCTAGTTCAA
CTTGGAAAATCAACGTATCAGTCGGGCGGCCTCGCTTATCAACCACCAATTTCATATTGCTGTAAGTGTT
TAAATCTTTACTTATTGGTTTCAAAACCCATTGGTTAAGCCTTTTAAACTCATGGTAGTTATTTTCAAGC
ATTAACATGAACTTAAATTCATCAAGGCTAATCTCTATATTTGCCTTGTGAGTTTTCTTTTGTGTTAGTT
CTTTTAATAACCACTCATAAATCCTCATAGAGTATTTGTTTTCAAAAGACTTAACATGTTCCAGATTATA
TTTTATGAATTTTTTTAACTGGAAAAGATAAGGCAATATCTCTTCACTAAAAACTAATTCTAATTTTTCG
CTTGAGAACTTGGCATAGTTTGTCCACTGGAAAATCTCAAAGCCTTTAACCAAAGGATTCCTGATTTCCA
CAGTTCTCGTCATCAGCTCTCTGGTTGCTTTAGCTAATACACCATAAGCATTTTCCCTACTGATGTTCAT
CATCTGAACGTATTGGTTATAAGTGAACGATACCGTCCGTTCTTTCCTTGTAGGGTTTTCAATCGTGGGG
TTGAGTAGTGCCACACAGCATAAAATTAGCTTGGTTTCATGCTCCGTTAAGTCATAGCGACTAATCGCTA
GTTCATTTGCTTTGAAAACAACTAATTCAGACATACATCTCAATTGGTCTAGGTGATTTTAATCACTATA
CCAATTGAGATGGGCTAGTCAATGATAATTACTAGTCCTTTTCCTTTGAGTTGTGGGTATCTGTAAATTC
TGCTAGACCTTTGCTGGAAAACTTGTAAATTCTGCTAGACCCTCTGTAAATTCCGCTAGACCTTTGTGTG
TTTTTTTTGTTTATATTCAAGTGGTTATAATTTATAGAATAAAGAAAGAATAAAAAAAGATAAAAAGAAT
AGATCCCAGCCCTGTGTATAACTCACTACTTTAGTCAGTTCCGCAGTATTACAAAAGGATGTCGCAAACG
CTGTTTGCTCCTCTACAAAACAGACCTTAAAACCCTAAAGGCTTAAGTAGCACCCTCGCAAGCTCGGTTG
CGGCCGCAATCGGGCAAATCGCTGAATATTCCTTTTGTCTCCGACCATCAGGCACCTGAGTCGCTGTCTT
TTTCGTGACATTCAGTTCGCTGCGCTCACGGCTCTGGCAGTGAATGGGGGTAAATGGCACTACAGGCGCC
TTTTATGGATTCATGCAAGGAAACTACCCATAATACAAGAAAAGCCCGTCACGGGCTTCTCAGGGCGTTT
TATGGCGGGTCTGCTATGTGGTGCTATCTGACTTTTTGCTGTTCAGCAGTTCCTGCCCTCTGATTTTCCA
GTCTGACCACTTCGGATTATCCCGTGACAGGTCATTCAGACTGGCTAATGCACCCAGTAAGGCAGCGGTA
TCATCAACGGGGTCTGACGCTCAGTGGAACGAAAACTCACGTTAAGGGATTTTGGTCATGAGATTATCAG
CTTTCGCTAAGGATGATTTCTGGAATTCTTCCCTATCAGTGATAGAGATTGACATCCCTATCAGTGATAG
AGATACTGAGCACTTATGGCGCGCTTTGTGCCAGTTTTAGAGCTAGAAATAGCAAGTTAAAATAAGGCTA
GTCCGTTATCAACTTGAAAAAGTGGCACCGAGTCGGTGCTTTTTTTGAAGCTTGGGCCCGAACAAAAACT
CATCTCAGAAGAGGATCTGAATAGCGCCGTCGACCATCATCATCATCATCATTGAGTTTAAACGGTCTCC
AGCTTGGCTGTTTTGGCGGATGAGAGAAGATTTTCAGCCTGATACAGATTAAATCAGAACGCAGAAGCGG
TCTGATAAAACAGAATTTGCCTGGCGGCAGTAGCGCGGTGGTCCCACCTGACCCCATGCCGAACTCAGAA
GTGAAACGCCGTAGCGCCGATGGTAGTGTGGGGTCTCCCCATGCGAGAGTAGGGAACTGCCAGGCATCAA
ATAAAACGAAAGGCTCAGTCGAAAGACTGGGCCTTTCGTTTTATCTGTTGTTTGTCGGTGAACTGGATCC
TTACTCGAGTCTAGACTGCAGGCGGATCTTCACCTAGATCCTTTTAAATTAAAAATGAAGTTTTAAATCA
ATCTAAAGTATATATGAGTAAACTTGGTCTGCTGACAGGACATTATTTGCCGACTACCTTGGTGATCTCG
CCTTTCACGTAGTGGACAAATTCTTCCAACTGATCTGCGCGCGAGGCCAAGCGATCTTCTTCTTGTCCAA
GATAAGCCTGTCTAGCTTCAAGTATGACGGGCTGATACTGGGCCGGCAGGCGCTCCATTGCCCAGTCGGC
AGCGACATCCTTCGGCGCGATTTTGCCGGTTACTGCGCTGTACCAAATGCGGGACAACGTAAGCACTACA
TTTCGCTCATCGCCAGCCCAGTCGGGCGGCGAGTTCCATAGCGTTAAGGTTTCATTTAGCGCCTCAAATA
GATCCTGTTCAGGAACCGGATCAAAGAGTTCCTCCGCCGCTGGACCTACCAAGGCAACGCTATGTTCTCT
TGCTTTTGTCAGCAAGATAGCCAGATCAATGTCGATCGTGGCTGGCTCGAAGATACCTGCAAGAATGTCA
TTGCGCTGCCATTCTCCAAATTGCAGTTCGCGCTTAGCTGGATAACGCCACGGAATGATGTCGTCGTGCA
CAACAATGGTGACTTCTACAGCGCGGAGAATCTCGCTCTCTCCAGGGGAAGCCGAAGTTTCCAAAAGGTC
GTTGATCAAAGCTCGCCGCGTTGTTTCATCAAGCCTTACGGTCACCGTAACCAGCAAATCAATATCACTG
TGTGGCTTCAGGCCGCCATCCACTGCGGAGCCGTACAAATGTACGGCCAGCAACGTCGGTTCGAGATGGC
GCTCGATGACGCCAACTACCTCTGATAGTTGAGTCGATACTTCGGCGATCACCGCTTCCCTCATACTCTT
CCTTTTTCAATATTATTGAAGCATTTATCAGGGTTATTGTCTCATGAGCGGATACATATTTGAATGTATT
TAGAAAAATAAACAAATAGCTAGCTCACTCGGTCGCTACCAGGGTTATTGTCTCATGAGCGGATACATAT
TTGAATGTATTTAGAAAAATAAACAAATAGGGGTTCCGCGCACATTTCCCCGAAAAGTGCCACCTGCA
Features (pLannotate 1.2.2; 18 found; start..end, strand, type, name):
     12..887     -  CDS            araC: ARAC_ECOLI - Experimental evidence at protein level: Swiss-Prot protein existence level 1. Transcription factor that regulates the expression of several genes involved in the transport and metabolism of L-arabinose (PubMed:4362626, PubMed:328165, PubMed:6251457, PubMed:2962192, PubMed:6319708, PubMed:2231717, PubMed:1447222). Functions both as a positive and a negative regulator (PubMed:328165, PubMed:6251457). In the presence of arabinose, activates the expression of the araBAD, araE, araFGH and araJ promoters (PubMed:4362626, PubMed:328165, PubMed:6251457, PubMed:2962192, PubMed:6319708, Pub
    914..1198    +  promoter       araBAD promoter: araBAD; promoter of the L-arabinose operon of E. coli; the araC regulatory gene is transcribed in the opposite direction (Guzman et al., 1995)
   1242..1658    +  CDS            Gam: inhibitor of the host RecBCD nuclease in the λ Red system; gam; protects the double-stranded DNA substrate for recombination
   1664..2449    +  CDS            Beta: single-stranded DNA binding recombinase in the λ Red system; bet; mediates pairing of a single-stranded DNA with a complementary target
   2446..3126    +  CDS            Exo: 5' to 3' double-stranded DNA exonuclease in the λ Red system; exo; creates 3' single-stranded DNA tails
   3127..3371    +  terminator     λ tL3 terminator: transcription terminator tL3 from phage λ
   3494..4444    -  CDS            Rep101(Ts): temperature-sensitive version of the RepA protein needed for replication with the pSC101 origin (Armstrong et al., 1984); rep101 encoding an A56V mutation
   4492..4714    -  rep_origin     pSC101 ori: low-copy replication origin that requires the Rep101 protein
   5249..5270    -  terminator     bacterial terminator (fragment): putative bacterial transcription terminator
   5280..5298    +  protein_bind   tet operator: tetO; bacterial operator O2 for the tetR and tetA genes tetracycline repressor TetR
   5304..5323    +  promoter       H1-2O2 promoter (fragment): doxycycline-inducible variant of the human H1 RNA promoter (Henriksen et al., 2007)
   5354..5429    +  misc_RNA       gRNA scaffold: guide RNA scaffold for the Streptococcus pyogenes CRISPR/Cas9 system
   5495..5512    +  CDS            capTEV™ (fragment): composite tag for in vivo biotinylation, TEV protease cleavage, and 6xHis tagging
   5619..5734    +  ncRNA          5S rRNA: Accession: RF00001 - 5S ribosomal RNA
   5738..5784    +  terminator     rrnB T1 terminator: transcription terminator T1 from the E. coli rrnB gene
   5923..6714    -  CDS            SmR: aminoglycoside adenylyltransferase (Murphy, 1985); aadA; confers resistance to spectinomycin and streptomycin
   6715..6806    -  promoter       AmpR promoter: bla
   6830..6900    -  promoter       AmpR promoter (fragment): bla
