[The description below was written by a language model from this plasmid's Addgene catalogue record and pLannotate feature annotations shown in this document.]
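Description:
pKDsgRNA-trmI is a low-copy bacterial plasmid built on the pKD46 backbone that combines the lambda Red recombineering functions with an inducible CRISPR guide RNA for genome editing in E. coli. It replicates from the pSC101 origin using the temperature-sensitive Rep101 (A56V) protein, which is why it is maintained at 30°C and can in principle be cured by growth at a higher temperature. Selection is by spectinomycin through the aadA (SmR) aminoglycoside adenylyltransferase gene, which the annotation places downstream of a bla-type (AmpR) promoter. The catalogue lists the size as 6,959 bp, while the sequenced record is 6,928 nt.

The plasmid carries two independently controlled payloads. The first is the Red operon: Gam, which blocks host RecBCD nuclease; Beta, the single-strand annealing recombinase; and Exo, the 5' to 3' double-strand exonuclease. It is expressed from the araBAD promoter under the divergently transcribed araC regulator, so it is switched on by arabinose, and it ends at the lambda tL3 terminator. The second is a single guide RNA with a spacer targeting trmI fused to the Streptococcus pyogenes Cas9 scaffold. It is driven by a pTet promoter containing a tet operator and followed by rrnB-derived sequence, including the T1 terminator. The small hits labelled as H1 promoter and capTEV fragments are probably annotation artefacts of short sequence matches. No Cas9 or TetR coding sequence is annotated, so these would have to be supplied from another plasmid or the host. According to the associated publication title, the construct was used in CRISPR-Cas-based recombineering, where Red-mediated incorporation of donor DNA is paired with guide-directed cleavage of the unedited trmI locus as counterselection.
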