Addgene plasmid #89955: pKDsgRNA-trmI
Purpose: Contains arabinose-induced lambda Red and a tet-inducible gRNA targeting trmI.
Depositing lab: Michael Lynch. Depositing organization: Duke University. Publication: Managing the SOS Response for Enhanced CRISPR-Cas-Based Recombineering in E. coli through Transient Inhibition of Host RecA Activity. Moreb EA, Hoover B, Yaseen A, Valyasevi N, Roecker Z, Menacho-Melgar R, Lynch MD. ACS Synth Biol. 2017 Oct 2. doi: 10.1021/acssynbio.7b00174. PubMed 28915012.
Backbone
  Vector backbone: pKD46
  Total vector size (bp): 6959
  Vector type: Bacterial Expression
Growth in bacteria
  Bacterial resistance: Spectinomycin, 50 μg/mL
  Growth temperature: 30°C
  Growth strain: DH5alpha
  Copy number: Low Copy
Gene/Insert
  Gene/Insert name: trmI gRNA
  gRNA/shRNA sequence: TTATGGCGCGCTTTGTGCCA
  Promoter: pTet
  Cloning method: Unknown
  Sequencing primers: 5′ ttctcagggcgttttatggc
Terms and licenses: Academic/Nonprofit Terms; Industry Terms: Not Available to Industry
How to cite: pKDsgRNA-trmI was a gift from Michael Lynch (Addgene plasmid # 89955 ; http://n2t.net/addgene:89955 ; RRID:Addgene_89955)
